Addgene plasmid #136612: pHAGE2-TetOminiCMV-Sox2
Purpose: Dox-inducible lentiviral vector expressing mouse Sox2
Depositing lab: Hans Schöler. Depositing organization: Max Planck Institute for Molecular Biomedicine. Publication: Excluding Oct4 from Yamanaka Cocktail Unleashes the Developmental Potential of iPSCs. Velychko S, Adachi K, Kim KP, Hou Y, MacCarthy CM, Wu G, Scholer HR. Cell Stem Cell. 2019 Oct 30. pii: S1934-5909(19)30423-0. doi: 10.1016/j.stem.2019.10.002. PubMed 31708402.
Backbone
  Vector backbone: pHAGE2
  Backbone size w/o insert (bp): 6000
  Total vector size (bp): 7216
  Vector type: Bacterial Expression, Lentiviral
Growth in bacteria
  Bacterial resistance: Ampicillin, 100 μg/mL
  Growth temperature: 37°C
  Growth strain: NEB Stable
  Copy number: High Copy
Gene/Insert
  Gene/Insert name: Sox2
  Species: M. musculus (mouse)
  Insert size (bp): 960
  Entrez Gene: Sox2 (a.k.a. Sox-2, lcc, ysb)
  Promoter: tetO-miniCMV (dox-inducible)
  Cloning method: Restriction Enzyme; 5′ cloning site NotI (not destroyed); 3′ cloning site ClaI (not destroyed)
  Sequencing primers: 5′ GAGACGCCATCCACGCTGT; 3′ AGGAAGGTCCGCTGGATTGA
Terms and licenses: Academic/Nonprofit Terms; Industry Terms: Not Available to Industry
How to cite: pHAGE2-TetOminiCMV-Sox2 was a gift from Hans Schöler (Addgene plasmid # 136612 ; http://n2t.net/addgene:136612 ; RRID:Addgene_136612)
