[The description below was written by a language model from this plasmid's Addgene catalogue record, the feature table of its GenBank file and pLannotate feature annotations shown in this document.]
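Description:
pHAGE2-TetOminiCMV-Sox2 is a 7.2 kb HIV-1-based lentiviral transfer plasmid built on the pHAGE2 backbone for doxycycline-inducible expression of mouse Sox2 in transduced mammalian cells. It is propagated in E. coli through a high-copy ColE1/pUC-type origin and selected with ampicillin via the bla gene. The backbone also carries lac promoter/operator remnants and fragments of SV40 origin and poly(A) sequences, which have no evident role in the payload.

The viral portion begins with a full-length HIV-1 LTR at the upstream end. The automated annotation labels it a 3′ LTR, although by position it acts as the 5′ repeat. It is followed by the Psi packaging signal with an adjoining gag fragment, the Rev response element for Rev-dependent nuclear export of the genomic RNA, and the cPPT/CTS, which aids nuclear import of the reverse-transcribed genome. The expression cassette consists of a tetracycline response element with seven tetO copies fused to a minimal CMV promoter, driving the roughly 960 bp Sox2 coding sequence cloned between NotI and ClaI. No epitope tag, reporter or mammalian selection marker is annotated. A WPRE downstream enhances transcript stability and expression, and a short truncated LTR closes the provirus, consistent with a self-inactivating design.

Because the tetO-miniCMV promoter is silent on its own, induction requires a tetracycline-controlled transactivator such as rtTA, which this plasmid does not encode and which must be supplied separately. Packaging functions must also be provided in trans. The associated publication concerns iPSC reprogramming with altered Yamanaka factor combinations, where this vector delivers Sox2 as a single, individually controllable factor.
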