LOCUS       Exported 7216 bp ds-DNA circular SYN 12-MAY-2021
DEFINITION  Dox-inducible lentiviral vector expressing mouse Sox2.
ACCESSION   .
VERSION     .
KEYWORDS    pHAGE2-TetOminiCMV-Sox2
SOURCE      synthetic DNA construct
  ORGANISM  synthetic DNA construct
REFERENCE   1 (bases 1 to 7216)
  AUTHORS   Velychko S, Adachi K, Kim KP, Hou Y, MacCarthy CM, Wu G, Scholer HR
  TITLE     Excluding Oct4 from Yamanaka Cocktail Unleashes the Developmental
            Potential of iPSCs.
  JOURNAL   Cell Stem Cell. 2019 Oct 30. pii: S1934-5909(19)30423-0. doi:
            10.1016/j.stem.2019.10.002.
  PUBMED    31708402
REFERENCE   2 (bases 1 to 7216)
  AUTHORS   .
  TITLE     Direct Submission
  JOURNAL   Exported May 12, 2021 from SnapGene Server 1.1.58
            http://www.snapgene.com
FEATURES             Location/Qualifiers
     source          1..7216
                     /organism="synthetic DNA construct"
                     /mol_type="other DNA"
     LTR             1..634
                     /label=3' LTR
                     /note="3' long terminal repeat (LTR) from HIV-1"
     misc_feature    681..806
                     /label=HIV-1 Psi
                     /note="packaging signal of human immunodeficiency virus
                     type 1"
     misc_feature    1303..1536
                     /label=RRE
                     /note="The Rev response element (RRE) of HIV-1 allows for
                     Rev-dependent mRNA export from the nucleus to the
                     cytoplasm."
     CDS             1721..1765
                     /codon_start=1
                     /product="antigenic peptide corresponding to amino acids
                     655 to 669 of the HIV envelope protein gp41 (Lutje Hulsik
                     et al., 2013)"
                     /label=gp41 peptide
                     /note="recognized by the 2H10 single-chain llama nanobody"
                     /translation="KNEQELLELDKWASL"
     misc_feature    2058..2175
                     /label=cPPT/CTS
                     /note="central polypurine tract and central termination
                     sequence of HIV-1"
     protein_bind    2251..2521
                     /label=tetracycline response element
                     /bound_moiety="tetracycline repressor TetR"
                     /note="contains seven copies of the tetracycline operator
                     tetO"
     primer_bind     2589..2613
                     /label=LNCX
                     /note="Human CMV promoter, forward primer"
     misc_feature    3658..4246
                     /label=WPRE
                     /note="woodchuck hepatitis virus posttranscriptional
                     regulatory element"
     primer_bind     complement(3711..3731)
                     /label=WPRE-R
                     /note="WPRE, reverse primer"
     CDS             complement(4129..4140)
                     /codon_start=1
                     /product="Factor Xa recognition and cleavage site"
                     /label=Factor Xa site
                     /translation="IEGR"
     LTR             4394..4574
                     /label=5' LTR (truncated)
                     /note="truncated 5' long terminal repeat (LTR) from HIV-1"
     primer_bind     complement(4621..4639)
                     /label=pBRforEco
                     /note="pBR322 vectors, upsteam of EcoRI site, forward
                     primer"
     promoter        4707..4811
                     /gene="bla"
                     /label=AmpR promoter
     CDS             4812..5672
                     /codon_start=1
                     /gene="bla"
                     /product="beta-lactamase"
                     /label=AmpR
                     /note="confers resistance to ampicillin, carbenicillin, and
                     related antibiotics"
                     /translation="MSIQHFRVALIPFFAAFCLPVFAHPETLVKVKDAEDQLGARVGYI
                     ELDLNSGKILESFRPEERFPMMSTFKVLLCGAVLSRVDAGQEQLGRRIHYSQNDLVEYS
                     PVTEKHLTDGMTVRELCSAAITMSDNTAANLLLTTIGGPKELTAFLHNMGDHVTRLDRW
                     EPELNEAIPNDERDTTMPVAMATTLRKLLTGELLTLASRQQLIDWMEADKVAGPLLRSA
                     LPAGWFIADKSGAGERGSRGIIAALGPDGKPSRIVVIYTTGSQATMDERNRQIAEIGAS
                     LIKHW"
     primer_bind     complement(5030..5049)
                     /label=Amp-R
                     /note="Ampicillin resistance gene, reverse primer"
     rep_origin      5843..6431
                     /direction=RIGHT
                     /label=ori
                     /note="high-copy-number ColE1/pMB1/pBR322/pUC origin of
                     replication"
     primer_bind     6332..6351
                     /label=pBR322ori-F
                     /note="pBR322 origin, forward primer"
     primer_bind     6585..6602
                     /label=L4440
                     /note="L4440 vector, forward primer"
     primer_bind     6694..6713
                     /label=SV40pro-F
                     /note="SV40 promoter/origin, forward primer"
     protein_bind    6842..6863
                     /label=CAP binding site
                     /bound_moiety="E. coli catabolite activator protein"
                     /note="CAP binding activates transcription in the presence
                     of cAMP."
     promoter        6878..6908
                     /label=lac promoter
                     /note="promoter for the E. coli lac operon"
     protein_bind    6916..6932
                     /label=lac operator
                     /bound_moiety="lac repressor encoded by lacI"
                     /note="The lac repressor binds to the lac operator to
                     inhibit transcription in E. coli. This inhibition can be
                     relieved by adding lactose or
                     isopropyl-beta-D-thiogalactopyranoside (IPTG)."
     primer_bind     6921..6943
                     /label=M13/pUC Reverse
                     /note="In lacZ gene"
     primer_bind     6940..6956
                     /label=M13 rev
                     /note="common sequencing primer, one of multiple similar
                     variants"
     primer_bind     6940..6956
                     /label=M13 Reverse
                     /note="In lacZ gene. Also called M13-rev"
     primer_bind     7006..7025
                     /label=EBV-rev
                     /note="SV40 polyA terminator, reverse primer"
ORIGIN
        1 tggaagggct aattcactcc caaagaagac aagatatcct tgatctgtgg atctaccaca
       61 cacaaggcta cttccctgat tagcagaact acacaccagg gccaggggtc agatatccac
      121 tgacctttgg atggtgctac aagctagtac cagttgagcc agataaggta gaagaggcca
      181 ataaaggaga gaacaccagc ttgttacacc ctgtgagcct gcatgggatg gatgacccgg
      241 agagagaagt gttagagtgg aggtttgaca gccgcctagc atttcatcac gtggcccgag
      301 agctgcatcc ggagtacttc aagaactgct gatatcgagc ttgctacaag ggactttccg
      361 ctggggactt tccagggagg cgtggcctgg gcgggactgg ggagtggcga gccctcagat
      421 cctgcatata agcagctgct ttttgcctgt actgggtctc tctggttaga ccagatctga
      481 gcctgggagc tctctggcta actagggaac ccactgctta agcctcaata aagcttgcct
      541 tgagtgcttc aagtagtgtg tgcccgtctg ttgtgtgact ctggtaacta gagatccctc
      601 agaccctttt agtcagtgtg gaaaatctct agcagtggcg cccgaacagg gacttgaaag
      661 cgaaagggaa accagaggag ctctctcgac gcaggactcg gcttgctgaa gcgcgcacgg
      721 caagaggcga ggggcggcga ctggtgagta cgccaaaaat tttgactagc ggaggctaga
      781 aggagagaga tgggtgcgag agcgtcagta ttaagcgggg gagaattaga tcgcgatggg
      841 aaaaaattcg gttaaggcca gggggaaaga aaaaatataa attaaaacat atagtatggg
      901 caagcaggga gctagaacga ttcgcagtta atcctggcct gttagaaaca tcagaaggct
      961 gtagacaaat actgggacag ctacaaccat cccttcagac aggatcagaa gaacttagat
     1021 cattatataa tacagtagca accctctatt gtgtgcatca aaggatagag ataaaagaca
     1081 ccaaggaagc tttagacaag atagaggaag agcaaaacaa aagtaagacc accgcacagc
     1141 aagcggccgg ccgctgatct tcagacctgg aggaggagat atgagggaca attggagaag
     1201 tgaattatat aaatataaag tagtaaaaat tgaaccatta ggagtagcac ccaccaaggc
     1261 aaagagaaga gtggtgcaga gagaaaaaag agcagtggga ataggagctt tgttccttgg
     1321 gttcttggga gcagcaggaa gcactatggg cgcagcgtca atgacgctga cggtacaggc
     1381 cagacaatta ttgtctggta tagtgcagca gcagaacaat ttgctgaggg ctattgaggc
     1441 gcaacagcat ctgttgcaac tcacagtctg gggcatcaag cagctccagg caagaatcct
     1501 ggctgtggaa agatacctaa aggatcaaca gctcctgggg atttggggtt gctctggaaa
     1561 actcatttgc accactgctg tgccttggaa tgctagttgg agtaataaat ctctggaaca
     1621 gatttggaat cacacgacct ggatggagtg ggacagagaa attaacaatt acacaagctt
     1681 aatacactcc ttaattgaag aatcgcaaaa ccagcaagaa aagaatgaac aagaattatt
     1741 ggaattagat aaatgggcaa gtttgtggaa ttggtttaac ataacaaatt ggctgtggta
     1801 tataaaatta ttcataatga tagtaggagg cttggtaggt ttaagaatag tttttgctgt
     1861 actttctata gtgaatagag ttaggcaggg atattcacca ttatcgtttc agacccacct
     1921 cccaaccccg aggggacccg acaggcccga aggaatagaa gaagaaggtg gagagagaga
     1981 cagagacaga tccattcgat tagtgaacgg atctcgacgg tatcgccgaa ttcacaaatg
     2041 gcagtattca tccacaattt taaaagaaaa ggggggattg gggggtacag tgcaggggaa
     2101 agaatagtag acataatagc aacagacata caaactaaag aattacaaaa acaaattaca
     2161 aaaattcaaa attttcgggt ttattacagg gacagcagag atccagtttg gactagtcca
     2221 caccctaact gacacactcg agtttaccac tccctatcag tgatagagaa aagtgaaagt
     2281 cgagtttacc actccctatc agtgatagag aaaagtgaaa gtcgagttta ccactcccta
     2341 tcagtgatag agaaaagtga aagtcgagtt taccactccc tatcagtgat agagaaaagt
     2401 gaaagtcgag tttaccactc cctatcagtg atagagaaaa gtgaaagtcg agtttaccac
     2461 tccctatcag tgatagagaa aagtgaaagt cgagtttacc actccctatc agtgatagag
     2521 aaaagtgaaa gtcgagctcg gtacccgggt cgaggtaggc atgtacggtg ggaggcctat
     2581 ataagcagag ctcgtttagt gaaccgtcag atcgcctgga gacgccatcc acgctgtttt
     2641 gacctccata gaagacaccg ggaccgatcc agcctgcggc cgccatgtat aacatgatgg
     2701 agacggagct gaagccgccg ggcccgcagc aagcttcggg gggcggcggc ggaggaggca
     2761 acgccacggc ggcggcaacc ggcggcaacc agaagaacag cccggaccgc gtcaagaggc
     2821 ccatgaacgc cttcatggta tggtcccggg ggcagcggcg taagatggcc caggagaacc
     2881 ccaagatgca caactcggag atcagcaagc gcctgggcgc ggagtggaaa cttttgtccg
     2941 agaccgagaa gcggccgttc atcgacgagg ccaagcggct gcgcgctctg cacatgaagg
     3001 agcacccgga ttataaatac cggccgcggc ggaaaaccaa gacgctcatg aagaaggata
     3061 agtacacgct tcccggaggc ttgctggccc ccggcgggaa cagcatggcg agcggggttg
     3121 gggtgggcgc cggcctgggt gcgggcgtga accagcgcat ggacagctac gcgcacatga
     3181 acggctggag caacggcagc tacagcatga tgcaggagca gctgggctac ccgcagcacc
     3241 cgggcctcaa cgctcacggc gcggcacaga tgcaaccgat gcaccgctac gacgtcagcg
     3301 ccctgcagta caactccatg accagctcgc agacctacat gaacggctcg cccacctaca
     3361 gcatgtccta ctcgcagcag ggcacccccg gtatggcgct gggctccatg ggctctgtgg
     3421 tcaagtccga ggccagctcc agcccccccg tggttacctc ttcctcccac tccagggcgc
     3481 cctgccaggc cggggacctc cgggacatga tcagcatgta cctccccggc gccgaggtgc
     3541 cggagcccgc tgcgcccagt agactgcaca tggcccagca ctaccagagc ggcccggtgc
     3601 ccggcacggc cattaacggc acactgcccc tgtcgcacat gtaaatcgat agatcctaat
     3661 caacctctgg attacaaaat ttgtgaaaga ttgactggta ttcttaacta tgttgctcct
     3721 tttacgctat gtggatacgc tgctttaatg cctttgtatc atgctattgc ttcccgtatg
     3781 gctttcattt tctcctcctt gtataaatcc tggttgctgt ctctttatga ggagttgtgg
     3841 cccgttgtca ggcaacgtgg cgtggtgtgc actgtgtttg ctgacgcaac ccccactggt
     3901 tggggcattg ccaccacctg tcagctcctt tccgggactt tcgctttccc cctccctatt
     3961 gccacggcgg aactcatcgc cgcctgcctt gcccgctgct ggacaggggc tcggctgttg
     4021 ggcactgaca attccgtggt gttgtcgggg aaatcatcgt cctttccttg gctgctcgcc
     4081 tgtgttgcca cctggattct gcgcgggacg tccttctgct acgtcccttc ggccctcaat
     4141 ccagcggacc ttccttcccg cggcctgctg ccggctctgc ggcctcttcc gcgtcttcgc
     4201 cttcgccctc agacgagtcg gatctccctt tgggccgcct ccccgcctgg tacctttaag
     4261 accaatgact tacaaggcag ctgtagatct tagccacttt ttaaaagaaa aggggggact
     4321 ggaagggcta attcactccc aacgaagaca agatcacctg caggacaggc gcgccctgct
     4381 ttttgcttgt actgggtctc tctggttaga ccagatctga gcctgggagc tctctggcta
     4441 actagggaac ccactgctta agcctcaata aagcttgcct tgagtgcttc aagtagtgtg
     4501 tgcccgtctg ttgtgtgact ctggtaacta gagatccctc agaccctttt agtcagtgtg
     4561 gaaaatctct agcacccggg cgattaagga aagggctaga tcattcttga agacgaaagg
     4621 gcctcgtgat acgcctattt ttataggtta atgtcatgat aataatggtt tcttagacgt
     4681 caggtggcac ttttcgggga aatgtgcgcg gaacccctat ttgtttattt ttctaaatac
     4741 attcaaatat gtatccgctc atgagacaat aaccctgata aatgcttcaa taatattgaa
     4801 aaaggaagag tatgagtatt caacatttcc gtgtcgccct tattcccttt tttgcggcat
     4861 tttgccttcc tgtttttgct cacccagaaa cgctggtgaa agtaaaagat gctgaagatc
     4921 agttgggtgc acgagtgggt tacatcgaac tggatctcaa cagcggtaag atccttgaga
     4981 gttttcgccc cgaagaacgt tttccaatga tgagcacttt taaagttctg ctatgtggcg
     5041 cggtattatc ccgtgttgac gccgggcaag agcaactcgg tcgccgcata cactattctc
     5101 agaatgactt ggttgagtac tcaccagtca cagaaaagca tcttacggat ggcatgacag
     5161 taagagaatt atgcagtgct gccataacca tgagtgataa cactgcggcc aacttacttc
     5221 tgacaacgat cggaggaccg aaggagctaa ccgctttttt gcacaacatg ggggatcatg
     5281 taactcgcct tgatcgttgg gaaccggagc tgaatgaagc cataccaaac gacgagcgtg
     5341 acaccacgat gcctgtagca atggcaacaa cgttgcgcaa actattaact ggcgaactac
     5401 ttactctagc ttcccggcaa caattaatag actggatgga ggcggataaa gttgcaggac
     5461 cacttctgcg ctcggccctt ccggctggct ggtttattgc tgataaatct ggagccggtg
     5521 agcgtgggtc tcgcggtatc attgcagcac tggggccaga tggtaagccc tcccgtatcg
     5581 tagttatcta cacgacgggg agtcaggcaa ctatggatga acgaaataga cagatcgctg
     5641 agataggtgc ctcactgatt aagcattggt aactgtcaga ccaagtttac tcatatatac
     5701 tttagattga tttaaaactt catttttaat ttaaaaggat ctaggtgaag atcctttttg
     5761 ataatctcat gaccaaaatc ccttaacgtg agttttcgtt ccactgagcg tcagaccccg
     5821 tagaaaagat caaaggatct tcttgagatc ctttttttct gcgcgtaatc tgctgcttgc
     5881 aaacaaaaaa accaccgcta ccagcggtgg tttgtttgcc ggatcaagag ctaccaactc
     5941 tttttccgaa ggtaactggc ttcagcagag cgcagatacc aaatactgtt cttctagtgt
     6001 agccgtagtt aggccaccac ttcaagaact ctgtagcacc gcctacatac ctcgctctgc
     6061 taatcctgtt accagtggct gctgccagtg gcgataagtc gtgtcttacc gggttggact
     6121 caagacgata gttaccggat aaggcgcagc ggtcgggctg aacggggggt tcgtgcacac
     6181 agcccagctt ggagcgaacg acctacaccg aactgagata cctacagcgt gagctatgag
     6241 aaagcgccac gcttcccgaa gggagaaagg cggacaggta tccggtaagc ggcagggtcg
     6301 gaacaggaga gcgcacgagg gagcttccag ggggaaacgc ctggtatctt tatagtcctg
     6361 tcgggtttcg ccacctctga cttgagcgtc gatttttgtg atgctcgtca ggggggcgga
     6421 gcctatggaa aaacgccagc aacgcggcct ttttacggtt cctggccttt tgctggcctt
     6481 ttgctcacat gttctttcct gcgttatccc ctgattctgt ggataaccgt attaccgcct
     6541 ttgagtgagc tgataccgct cgccgcagcc gaacgaccga gcgcagcgag tcagtgagcg
     6601 aggaagcgga agagcgccca atacgcaaac cgcctctccc cgcgcgttgg ccgattcatt
     6661 aatgcagcaa gctcatggct gactaatttt ttttatttat gcagaggccg aggccgcctc
     6721 ggcctctgag ctattccaga agtagtgagg aggctttttt ggaggcctag gcttttgcaa
     6781 aaagctcccc gtggcacgac aggtttcccg actggaaagc gggcagtgag cgcaacgcaa
     6841 ttaatgtgag ttagctcact cattaggcac cccaggcttt acactttatg cttccggctc
     6901 gtatgttgtg tggaattgtg agcggataac aatttcacac aggaaacagc tatgacatga
     6961 ttacgaattt cacaaataaa gcattttttt cactgcattc tagttgtggt ttgtccaaac
     7021 tcatcaatgt atcttatcat gtctggatca actggataac tcaagctaac caaaatcatc
     7081 ccaaacttcc caccccatac cctattacca ctgccaatta cctgtggttt catttactct
     7141 aaacctgtga ttcctctgaa ttattttcat tttaaagaaa ttgtatttgt taaatatgta
     7201 ctacaaactt agtagt
//
