Features (pLannotate 1.2.2; 25 found; start..end, strand, type, name):
    377..634     +  LTR            5' LTR (truncated): truncated 5' long terminal repeat (LTR) from HIV-1
    681..806     +  misc_feature   HIV-1 Ψ: packaging signal of human immunodeficiency virus type 1
    790..1128    +  CDS            HIV-1 gag (fragment): gag protein from human immunodeficiency virus 1; gag
   1303..1536    +  misc_feature   RRE: The Rev response element (RRE) of HIV-1 allows for Rev-dependent mRNA export from the nucleus to the cytoplasm.
   1913..2013    +  CDS            Rev (fragment): human immunodeficiency virus 1 (HIV-1) Rev protein; rev; enhances nuclear export of unspliced and incompletely spliced viral mRNAs
   2058..2175    +  misc_feature   cPPT/CTS: central polypurine tract and central termination sequence of HIV-1
   2217..2237    -  promoter       SV40 promoter (fragment): SV40 enhancer and early promoter
   2251..2521    +  protein_bind   tetracycline response element: contains seven copies of the tetracycline operator tetO tetracycline repressor TetR
   2532..2549    +  misc_feature   MCS (fragment): pUC18/19 multiple cloning site
   2554..2592    +  promoter       minimal CMV promoter: human cytomegalovirus (CMV) immediate early promoter
   2685..3641    +  CDS            Sox2: SOX2_MOUSE - Also known as Sox-2. Experimental evidence at protein level: Swiss-Prot protein existence level 1. Transcription factor that forms a trimeric complex with POU5F1 (OCT3/4) on DNA and controls the expression of a number of genes involved in embryonic development such as YES1, FGF4, UTF1 and ZFP206 (PubMed:15863505, PubMed:17097055, PubMed:19740739). Binds to the proximal enhancer region of NANOG (PubMed:15863505). Critical for early embryogenesis and for embryonic stem cell pluripotency (By similarity). Downstream SRRT target that mediates the promotion of neural stem cell self-rene
   3658..4246    +  misc_feature   WPRE: woodchuck hepatitis virus posttranscriptional regulatory element
   4241..4351    +  CDS            nef (fragment): NEF_SIVS4 - Experimental evidence at protein level: Swiss-Prot protein existence level 1. Interferes with TCR signaling from the cell membrane. Interacts with CD247/TCRZ (TCR zeta chain) and exert potent down- regulation of cell surface TCR/CD3 complexes. From Simian immunodeficiency virus (isolate F236/smH4) (SIV-sm) (Simian immunodeficiency virus sooty mangabey monkey).
   4394..4574    +  LTR            5' LTR (truncated): truncated 5' long terminal repeat (LTR) from HIV-1
   4707..4811    +  promoter       AmpR promoter: bla
   4812..5672    +  CDS            AmpR: β-lactamase; bla; confers resistance to ampicillin, carbenicillin, and related antibiotics
   5843..6431    +  rep_origin     ori: high-copy-number ColE1/pMB1/pBR322/pUC origin of replication
   6614..6668    +  CDS            lacI (fragment): lac repressor; lacI; The lac repressor binds to the lac operator to inhibit transcription in E. coli. This inhibition can be relieved by adding lactose or isopropyl-β-D-thiogalactopyranoside (IPTG).
   6674..6767    +  rep_origin     SV40 ori (fragment): SV40 origin of replication
   6792..6829    +  CDS            lacI (fragment): lac repressor; lacI; The lac repressor binds to the lac operator to inhibit transcription in E. coli. This inhibition can be relieved by adding lactose or isopropyl-β-D-thiogalactopyranoside (IPTG).
   6842..6863    +  protein_bind   CAP binding site: CAP binding activates transcription in the presence of cAMP. E. coli catabolite activator protein
   6878..6908    +  promoter       lac promoter: promoter for the E. coli lac operon
   6916..6932    +  protein_bind   lac operator: The lac repressor binds to the lac operator to inhibit transcription in E. coli. This inhibition can be relieved by adding lactose or isopropyl-β-D-thiogalactopyranoside (IPTG). lac repressor encoded by lacI
   6966..7049    +  polyA_signal   SV40 poly(A) signal (fragment): SV40 polyadenylation signal
   7216..329     +  CDS            nef (fragment) (across the origin): NEF_HV1BR - Experimental evidence at protein level: Swiss-Prot protein existence level 1. Extracellular Nef protein targets CD4(+) T-lymphocytes for apoptosis by interacting with CXCR4 surface receptors (PubMed:14990729). From Human immunodeficiency virus type 1 group M subtype B (isolate BRU/LAI) (HIV-1).
>Addgene plasmid #136612 | pHAGE2-TetOminiCMV-Sox2 | depositor full sequence | sequence record 263714 | pHAGE2-TetOminiCMV-Sox2 sequence 7216 bps
TGGAAGGGCTAATTCACTCCCAAAGAAGACAAGATATCCTTGATCTGTGGATCTACCACACACAAGGCTA
CTTCCCTGATTAGCAGAACTACACACCAGGGCCAGGGGTCAGATATCCACTGACCTTTGGATGGTGCTAC
AAGCTAGTACCAGTTGAGCCAGATAAGGTAGAAGAGGCCAATAAAGGAGAGAACACCAGCTTGTTACACC
CTGTGAGCCTGCATGGGATGGATGACCCGGAGAGAGAAGTGTTAGAGTGGAGGTTTGACAGCCGCCTAGC
ATTTCATCACGTGGCCCGAGAGCTGCATCCGGAGTACTTCAAGAACTGCTGATATCGAGCTTGCTACAAG
GGACTTTCCGCTGGGGACTTTCCAGGGAGGCGTGGCCTGGGCGGGACTGGGGAGTGGCGAGCCCTCAGAT
CCTGCATATAAGCAGCTGCTTTTTGCCTGTACTGGGTCTCTCTGGTTAGACCAGATCTGAGCCTGGGAGC
TCTCTGGCTAACTAGGGAACCCACTGCTTAAGCCTCAATAAAGCTTGCCTTGAGTGCTTCAAGTAGTGTG
TGCCCGTCTGTTGTGTGACTCTGGTAACTAGAGATCCCTCAGACCCTTTTAGTCAGTGTGGAAAATCTCT
AGCAGTGGCGCCCGAACAGGGACTTGAAAGCGAAAGGGAAACCAGAGGAGCTCTCTCGACGCAGGACTCG
GCTTGCTGAAGCGCGCACGGCAAGAGGCGAGGGGCGGCGACTGGTGAGTACGCCAAAAATTTTGACTAGC
GGAGGCTAGAAGGAGAGAGATGGGTGCGAGAGCGTCAGTATTAAGCGGGGGAGAATTAGATCGCGATGGG
AAAAAATTCGGTTAAGGCCAGGGGGAAAGAAAAAATATAAATTAAAACATATAGTATGGGCAAGCAGGGA
GCTAGAACGATTCGCAGTTAATCCTGGCCTGTTAGAAACATCAGAAGGCTGTAGACAAATACTGGGACAG
CTACAACCATCCCTTCAGACAGGATCAGAAGAACTTAGATCATTATATAATACAGTAGCAACCCTCTATT
GTGTGCATCAAAGGATAGAGATAAAAGACACCAAGGAAGCTTTAGACAAGATAGAGGAAGAGCAAAACAA
AAGTAAGACCACCGCACAGCAAGCGGCCGGCCGCTGATCTTCAGACCTGGAGGAGGAGATATGAGGGACA
ATTGGAGAAGTGAATTATATAAATATAAAGTAGTAAAAATTGAACCATTAGGAGTAGCACCCACCAAGGC
AAAGAGAAGAGTGGTGCAGAGAGAAAAAAGAGCAGTGGGAATAGGAGCTTTGTTCCTTGGGTTCTTGGGA
GCAGCAGGAAGCACTATGGGCGCAGCGTCAATGACGCTGACGGTACAGGCCAGACAATTATTGTCTGGTA
TAGTGCAGCAGCAGAACAATTTGCTGAGGGCTATTGAGGCGCAACAGCATCTGTTGCAACTCACAGTCTG
GGGCATCAAGCAGCTCCAGGCAAGAATCCTGGCTGTGGAAAGATACCTAAAGGATCAACAGCTCCTGGGG
ATTTGGGGTTGCTCTGGAAAACTCATTTGCACCACTGCTGTGCCTTGGAATGCTAGTTGGAGTAATAAAT
CTCTGGAACAGATTTGGAATCACACGACCTGGATGGAGTGGGACAGAGAAATTAACAATTACACAAGCTT
AATACACTCCTTAATTGAAGAATCGCAAAACCAGCAAGAAAAGAATGAACAAGAATTATTGGAATTAGAT
AAATGGGCAAGTTTGTGGAATTGGTTTAACATAACAAATTGGCTGTGGTATATAAAATTATTCATAATGA
TAGTAGGAGGCTTGGTAGGTTTAAGAATAGTTTTTGCTGTACTTTCTATAGTGAATAGAGTTAGGCAGGG
ATATTCACCATTATCGTTTCAGACCCACCTCCCAACCCCGAGGGGACCCGACAGGCCCGAAGGAATAGAA
GAAGAAGGTGGAGAGAGAGACAGAGACAGATCCATTCGATTAGTGAACGGATCTCGACGGTATCGCCGAA
TTCACAAATGGCAGTATTCATCCACAATTTTAAAAGAAAAGGGGGGATTGGGGGGTACAGTGCAGGGGAA
AGAATAGTAGACATAATAGCAACAGACATACAAACTAAAGAATTACAAAAACAAATTACAAAAATTCAAA
ATTTTCGGGTTTATTACAGGGACAGCAGAGATCCAGTTTGGACTAGTCCACACCCTAACTGACACACTCG
AGTTTACCACTCCCTATCAGTGATAGAGAAAAGTGAAAGTCGAGTTTACCACTCCCTATCAGTGATAGAG
AAAAGTGAAAGTCGAGTTTACCACTCCCTATCAGTGATAGAGAAAAGTGAAAGTCGAGTTTACCACTCCC
TATCAGTGATAGAGAAAAGTGAAAGTCGAGTTTACCACTCCCTATCAGTGATAGAGAAAAGTGAAAGTCG
AGTTTACCACTCCCTATCAGTGATAGAGAAAAGTGAAAGTCGAGTTTACCACTCCCTATCAGTGATAGAG
AAAAGTGAAAGTCGAGCTCGGTACCCGGGTCGAGGTAGGCGTGTACGGTGGGAGGCCTATATAAGCAGAG
CTCGTTTAGTGAACCGTCAGATCGCCTGGAGACGCCATCCACGCTGTTTTGACCTCCATAGAAGACACCG
GGACCGATCCAGCCTGCGGCCGCCATGTATAACATGATGGAGACGGAGCTGAAGCCGCCGGGCCCGCAGC
AAGCTTCGGGGGGCGGCGGCGGAGGAGGCAACGCCACGGCGGCGGCAACCGGCGGCAACCAGAAGAACAG
CCCGGACCGCGTCAAGAGGCCCATGAACGCCTTCATGGTATGGTCCCGGGGGCAGCGGCGTAAGATGGCC
CAGGAGAACCCCAAGATGCACAACTCGGAGATCAGCAAGCGCCTGGGCGCGGAGTGGAAACTTTTGTCCG
AGACCGAGAAGCGGCCGTTCATCGACGAGGCCAAGCGGCTGCGCGCTCTGCACATGAAGGAGCACCCGGA
TTATAAATACCGGCCGCGGCGGAAAACCAAGACGCTCATGAAGAAGGATAAGTACACGCTTCCCGGAGGC
TTGCTGGCCCCCGGCGGGAACAGCATGGCGAGCGGGGTTGGGGTGGGCGCCGGCCTGGGTGCGGGCGTGA
ACCAGCGCATGGACAGCTACGCGCACATGAACGGCTGGAGCAACGGCAGCTACAGCATGATGCAGGAGCA
GCTGGGCTACCCGCAGCACCCGGGCCTCAACGCTCACGGCGCGGCACAGATGCAACCGATGCACCGCTAC
GACGTCAGCGCCCTGCAGTACAACTCCATGACCAGCTCGCAGACCTACATGAACGGCTCGCCCACCTACA
GCATGTCCTACTCGCAGCAGGGCACCCCCGGTATGGCGCTGGGCTCCATGGGCTCTGTGGTCAAGTCCGA
GGCCAGCTCCAGCCCCCCCGTGGTTACCTCTTCCTCCCACTCCAGGGCGCCCTGCCAGGCCGGGGACCTC
CGGGACATGATCAGCATGTACCTCCCCGGCGCCGAGGTGCCGGAGCCCGCTGCGCCCAGTAGACTGCACA
TGGCCCAGCACTACCAGAGCGGCCCGGTGCCCGGCACGGCCATTAACGGCACACTGCCCCTGTCGCACAT
GTAAATCGATAGATCCTAATCAACCTCTGGATTACAAAATTTGTGAAAGATTGACTGGTATTCTTAACTA
TGTTGCTCCTTTTACGCTATGTGGATACGCTGCTTTAATGCCTTTGTATCATGCTATTGCTTCCCGTATG
GCTTTCATTTTCTCCTCCTTGTATAAATCCTGGTTGCTGTCTCTTTATGAGGAGTTGTGGCCCGTTGTCA
GGCAACGTGGCGTGGTGTGCACTGTGTTTGCTGACGCAACCCCCACTGGTTGGGGCATTGCCACCACCTG
TCAGCTCCTTTCCGGGACTTTCGCTTTCCCCCTCCCTATTGCCACGGCGGAACTCATCGCCGCCTGCCTT
GCCCGCTGCTGGACAGGGGCTCGGCTGTTGGGCACTGACAATTCCGTGGTGTTGTCGGGGAAATCATCGT
CCTTTCCTTGGCTGCTCGCCTGTGTTGCCACCTGGATTCTGCGCGGGACGTCCTTCTGCTACGTCCCTTC
GGCCCTCAATCCAGCGGACCTTCCTTCCCGCGGCCTGCTGCCGGCTCTGCGGCCTCTTCCGCGTCTTCGC
CTTCGCCCTCAGACGAGTCGGATCTCCCTTTGGGCCGCCTCCCCGCCTGGTACCTTTAAGACCAATGACT
TACAAGGCAGCTGTAGATCTTAGCCACTTTTTAAAAGAAAAGGGGGGACTGGAAGGGCTAATTCACTCCC
AACGAAGACAAGATCACCTGCAGGACAGGCGCGCCCTGCTTTTTGCTTGTACTGGGTCTCTCTGGTTAGA
CCAGATCTGAGCCTGGGAGCTCTCTGGCTAACTAGGGAACCCACTGCTTAAGCCTCAATAAAGCTTGCCT
TGAGTGCTTCAAGTAGTGTGTGCCCGTCTGTTGTGTGACTCTGGTAACTAGAGATCCCTCAGACCCTTTT
AGTCAGTGTGGAAAATCTCTAGCACCCGGGCGATTAAGGAAAGGGCTAGATCATTCTTGAAGACGAAAGG
GCCTCGTGATACGCCTATTTTTATAGGTTAATGTCATGATAATAATGGTTTCTTAGACGTCAGGTGGCAC
TTTTCGGGGAAATGTGCGCGGAACCCCTATTTGTTTATTTTTCTAAATACATTCAAATATGTATCCGCTC
ATGAGACAATAACCCTGATAAATGCTTCAATAATATTGAAAAAGGAAGAGTATGAGTATTCAACATTTCC
GTGTCGCCCTTATTCCCTTTTTTGCGGCATTTTGCCTTCCTGTTTTTGCTCACCCAGAAACGCTGGTGAA
AGTAAAAGATGCTGAAGATCAGTTGGGTGCACGAGTGGGTTACATCGAACTGGATCTCAACAGCGGTAAG
ATCCTTGAGAGTTTTCGCCCCGAAGAACGTTTTCCAATGATGAGCACTTTTAAAGTTCTGCTATGTGGCG
CGGTATTATCCCGTGTTGACGCCGGGCAAGAGCAACTCGGTCGCCGCATACACTATTCTCAGAATGACTT
GGTTGAGTACTCACCAGTCACAGAAAAGCATCTTACGGATGGCATGACAGTAAGAGAATTATGCAGTGCT
GCCATAACCATGAGTGATAACACTGCGGCCAACTTACTTCTGACAACGATCGGAGGACCGAAGGAGCTAA
CCGCTTTTTTGCACAACATGGGGGATCATGTAACTCGCCTTGATCGTTGGGAACCGGAGCTGAATGAAGC
CATACCAAACGACGAGCGTGACACCACGATGCCTGTAGCAATGGCAACAACGTTGCGCAAACTATTAACT
GGCGAACTACTTACTCTAGCTTCCCGGCAACAATTAATAGACTGGATGGAGGCGGATAAAGTTGCAGGAC
CACTTCTGCGCTCGGCCCTTCCGGCTGGCTGGTTTATTGCTGATAAATCTGGAGCCGGTGAGCGTGGGTC
TCGCGGTATCATTGCAGCACTGGGGCCAGATGGTAAGCCCTCCCGTATCGTAGTTATCTACACGACGGGG
AGTCAGGCAACTATGGATGAACGAAATAGACAGATCGCTGAGATAGGTGCCTCACTGATTAAGCATTGGT
AACTGTCAGACCAAGTTTACTCATATATACTTTAGATTGATTTAAAACTTCATTTTTAATTTAAAAGGAT
CTAGGTGAAGATCCTTTTTGATAATCTCATGACCAAAATCCCTTAACGTGAGTTTTCGTTCCACTGAGCG
TCAGACCCCGTAGAAAAGATCAAAGGATCTTCTTGAGATCCTTTTTTTCTGCGCGTAATCTGCTGCTTGC
AAACAAAAAAACCACCGCTACCAGCGGTGGTTTGTTTGCCGGATCAAGAGCTACCAACTCTTTTTCCGAA
GGTAACTGGCTTCAGCAGAGCGCAGATACCAAATACTGTTCTTCTAGTGTAGCCGTAGTTAGGCCACCAC
TTCAAGAACTCTGTAGCACCGCCTACATACCTCGCTCTGCTAATCCTGTTACCAGTGGCTGCTGCCAGTG
GCGATAAGTCGTGTCTTACCGGGTTGGACTCAAGACGATAGTTACCGGATAAGGCGCAGCGGTCGGGCTG
AACGGGGGGTTCGTGCACACAGCCCAGCTTGGAGCGAACGACCTACACCGAACTGAGATACCTACAGCGT
GAGCTATGAGAAAGCGCCACGCTTCCCGAAGGGAGAAAGGCGGACAGGTATCCGGTAAGCGGCAGGGTCG
GAACAGGAGAGCGCACGAGGGAGCTTCCAGGGGGAAACGCCTGGTATCTTTATAGTCCTGTCGGGTTTCG
CCACCTCTGACTTGAGCGTCGATTTTTGTGATGCTCGTCAGGGGGGCGGAGCCTATGGAAAAACGCCAGC
AACGCGGCCTTTTTACGGTTCCTGGCCTTTTGCTGGCCTTTTGCTCACATGTTCTTTCCTGCGTTATCCC
CTGATTCTGTGGATAACCGTATTACCGCCTTTGAGTGAGCTGATACCGCTCGCCGCAGCCGAACGACCGA
GCGCAGCGAGTCAGTGAGCGAGGAAGCGGAAGAGCGCCCAATACGCAAACCGCCTCTCCCCGCGCGTTGG
CCGATTCATTAATGCAGCAAGCTCATGGCTGACTAATTTTTTTTATTTATGCAGAGGCCGAGGCCGCCTC
GGCCTCTGAGCTATTCCAGAAGTAGTGAGGAGGCTTTTTTGGAGGCCTAGGCTTTTGCAAAAAGCTCCCC
GTGGCACGACAGGTTTCCCGACTGGAAAGCGGGCAGTGAGCGCAACGCAATTAATGTGAGTTAGCTCACT
CATTAGGCACCCCAGGCTTTACACTTTATGCTTCCGGCTCGTATGTTGTGTGGAATTGTGAGCGGATAAC
AATTTCACACAGGAAACAGCTATGACATGATTACGAATTTCACAAATAAAGCATTTTTTTCACTGCATTC
TAGTTGTGGTTTGTCCAAACTCATCAATGTATCTTATCATGTCTGGATCAACTGGATAACTCAAGCTAAC
CAAAATCATCCCAAACTTCCCACCCCATACCCTATTACCACTGCCAATTACCTGTGGTTTCATTTACTCT
AAACCTGTGATTCCTCTGAATTATTTTCATTTTAAAGAAATTGTATTTGTTAAATATGTACTACAAACTT
AGTAGT
